>Addgene plasmid #218303 | pMV-SB100X-5 kb | addgene full sequence | sequence record 445643 | Addgene NGS Result
TGCGTCCCAGCGCACATGTTCGGCGAGGCGGGGCCTGCGAGCGCGGCCACCGAGAATCGGACGGGGGTAG
TCTCAAGCTCGCCGGCCTGCTCTGGTGCCTGGCCTCGCGCCGCCGTGTATCGCCCCGCCCTGGGCGGCAA
GGCTGGCCCGGTCGGCACCAGTTGCGTGAGCGGAAAGATGGCCGCTTCCCGGCCCTGCTGCAGGGAGCTC
AAAATGGAGGACGCGGCGCTCGGGAGAGCGGGCGGGTGAGTCACCCACACAAAGGAAAAGGGCCTTTCCG
TCCTCAGCCGTCGCTTCATGTGACTCCACTGAGTACCGGGCGCCGTCCAGGCACCTCGATTAGTTCTCGA
GCTTTTGGAGTACGTCGTCTTTAGGTTGGGGGGAGGGGTTTTATGCGATGGAGTTTCCCCACACTGAGTG
GGTGGAGACTGAAGTTAGGCCAGCTTGGCACTTGATGTAATTCTCCTTGGAATTTGCCCTTTTTGAGTTT
GGATCTTGGTTCATTCTCAAGCCTCAGACAGTGGTTCAAAGTTTTTTTCTTCCATTTCAGGTGTCGTGAG
GGATCCACCGGTCGCCACCATGGATTACAAAGACGATGACGATAAGGCCTTACCAGTGACCGCCTTGCTC
CTGCCGCTGGCCTTGCTGCTCCACGCCGCCAGGCCGCAAGTGCAACTCCAACAATCTGGCCCCGGTCTGG
TCACTCCTTCCCAGACTCTTAGTCTTACCTGTGCCATATCAGGTGATTCAGTGAGTAGTAACTCCGCGAC
ATGGAATTGGATCAGGCAGTCCCCCAGTCGAGGGTTGGAATGGCTCGGTAGAACATACTACCGCAGTAAA
TGGTATAATGATTATGCTGTAAGTGTGAAAAGCAGGATGTCTATAAATCCAGATACTTCCAAAAACCAGT
TCTCTCTTCAGCTTAATAGTGTAACTCCCGAAGACACAGCTGTTTACTATTGTGCGCGGGGTATGATGAC
TTACTACTATGGTATGGACGTTTGGGGACAAGGTACAACCGTCACCGTGTCCAGTGGGATCCTGGGCTCA
GGCGGTGGAGGTTCCGGTGGGGGCGGGTCCGGAGGGGGGGGTAGCCAACCTGTTCTCACGCAATCATCCT
CCCTCAGTGCAAGCCCCGGTGCCTCCGCTTCTTTGACGTGTACACTGAGGTCAGGAATCAATGTAGGGCC
TTACAGGATCTACTGGTATCAGCAAAAACCAGGTTCTCCTCCCCAATACCTTCTCAATTACAAGAGCGAC
TCAGATAAGCAGCAGGGATCTGGAGTTCCATCAAGGTTTAGTGGATCTAAAGACGCAAGCGCCAATGCGG
GTGTGCTGCTCATCTCAGGTCTCAGGTCCGAGGACGAGGCCGATTATTACTGTATGATTTGGCATAGTTC
AGCCGCTGTTTTCGGTGGAGGCACGCAACTGACAGTGCTGACCACGACGCCAGCGCCGCGACCACCAACA
CCGGCGCCCACCATCGCGTCGCAGCCCCTGTCCCTGCGCCCAGAGGCGTGCCGGCCAGCGGCGGGGGGCG
CAGTGCACACGAGGGGGCTGGACTTCGCCTGTGATTTTTGGGTGCTGGTGGTGGTTGGGGGAGTCCTGGC
TTGCTATAGCTTGCTAGTAACAGTGGCCTTTATTATTTTCTGGGTGAGGAGTAAGAGGAGCAGGCTCCTG
CACAGTGACTACATGAACATGACTCCCCGCCGCCCCGGGCCCACCCGCAAGCATTACCAGCCCTATGCCC
CACCACGCGACTTCGCAGCCTATCGCTCCAGAGTGAAGTTCAGCAGGAGCGCAGACGCCCCCGCGTACCA
GCAGGGCCAGAACCAGCTCTATAACGAGCTCAATCTAGGACGAAGAGAGGAGTACGATGTTTTGGACAAG
AGACGTGGCCGGGACCCTGAGATGGGGGGAAAGCCGAGAAGGAAGAACCCTCAGGAAGGCCTGTACAATG
AACTGCAGAAAGATAAGATGGCGGAGGCCTACAGTGAGATTGGGATGAAAGGCGAGCGCCGGAGGGGCAA
GGGGCACGATGGCCTTTACCAGGGTCTCAGTACAGCCACCAAGGACACCTACGACGCCCTTCACATGCAG
GCCCTGCCCCCTCGCATCGATTGAGTTTGGACAAACCACAACTAGAATGCAGTGAAAAAAATGCTTTATT
TGTGAAATTTGTGATGCTATTGCTTTATTTGTAACCATTATAAGCTGCAATAAACAAGTTAACAACAACA
ATTGCATTCATTTTATGTTTCAGGTTCAGGGGGAGGTGTGGGAGGTTTTTTAAAGCAAGTAAAACCTCTA
CAAATGTGGTACTTAAGAGGGGGAGACCAAAGGGAAGCTTCCTGGCCCTCGAGCCTTGAAATACATCCAC
AGGTACACCTCCAATTGACTCAAATGATGTCAATTAGTCTATCAGAAGCTTGTGGAAGGCTACTCGAAAT
GTTTGACCCAAGTTAAACAATTTAAAGGCAATGCTACCAAATACTAATTGAGTGTATGTAAACTTCTGAC
CCACTGGGAATGTGATGAAAGAAATAAAAGCTGAAATGAATCATTCTCTCTACTATTATTCTGATATTTC
ACATTCTTAAAATAAAGTGGTGATCCTAACTGACCTAAGACAGGGAATTTTTACTAGGATTAAATGTCAG
GAATTGTGAAAAAGTGAGTTTAAATGTATTTGGCTAAGGTGTATGTAAACTTCCGACTTCAACTGTATAG
GGGCCCAGAGACGGAGTCACTGCCAACCGAGACGGTCATAGCTGTTTCCTGTGTGCCGCTTCCTCGCTCA
CTGACTCGCTGCGCTCGGTCGTTCGGCTGCGGCGAGCGGTATCAGCTCACTCAAAGGCGGTAATACGGTT
ACCCACAGAATCAGGGGATAACGCAGGAAAGAACATGTGAGCAAAAGGCCAGCAAAAGGCCAGGAACCGT
AAAAAGGCCGCGTTGCTGGCGTTTTTCCATAGGCTCCGCCCCCCTGACGAGCATCACAAAAATCGACGCT
CAAGTCAGAGGTGGCGAAACCCGACAGGACTATAAAGATACCAGGCGTTTCCCCCTGGAAGCTCCCTCGT
GCGCTCTCCTGTTCCGACCCTGCCGCTTACCGGATACCTGTCCGCCTTTCTCCCTTCGGGAAGCGTGGCG
CTTTCTCATAGCTCACGCTGTAGGTATCTCAGTTCGGTGTAGGTCGTTCGCTCCAAGCTGGGCTGTGTGC
ACGAACCCCCCGTTCAGCCCGACCGCTGCGCCTTATCCGGTAACTATCGTCTTGAGTCCAACCCGGTAAG
ACACGACTTATCGCCACTGGCAGCAGCCACTGGTAACAGGATTAGCAGAGCGAGGTATGTAGGCGGTGCT
ACAGAGTTCTTGAAGTGGTGGCCTAACTACGGCTACACTAGAAGAACAGTATTTGGTATCTGCGCTCTGC
TGAAGCCAGTTACCTTCGGAAAAAGAGTTGGTAGCTCTTGATCCGGCAAACAAACCACCGCTGGTAGCGG
TGGTTTTTTTGTTTGCAAGCAGCAGATTACGCGCAGAAAAAAAGGATCTCAAGAAGATCCTTTGATCTTT
TCTACGGGGTCTGACGCTCAGTGGAACGAAAACTCACGTTAAGGGATTTTGGTCATGAGATTATCAAAAA
GGATCTTCACCTAGATCCTTTTAAATTAAAAATGAAGTTTTAAATCAATCTAAAGTATATATGAGTAAAC
TTGGTCTGACAGTTACCAATGCTTAATCAGTGAGGCACCTATCTCAGCGATCTGTCTCTTTCGTTCATCC
ATAGTTGCCTGACTCCCCGTCGTGTAGATAACTACGATACGGGAGGGCTTACCATCTGGCCCCAGTGCTG
CAATAATACCGCGGGACCCACGCTCACCGGCTCCAGATTTATCAGCAATAAACCAGCCAGCCGGAAGGGC
CGAGCGCAGAAGTGGTCCTGCAACTTTATCCGCCTCCATCCAGTCTATTAATTGTTGCCGGGAAGCTAGA
GTAAGTAGTTCGCCAGTTAATAGTTTGCGCAACGTTGTTGCCATCGCTACAGGCATCGTGGTATCACGCT
CGTCGTTTGGTATGGCTTCATTCAGCTCCGGTTCCCAACGATCAAGGCGAGTTACATGATCCCCCATGTT
GCGCAAAAAAGCGGTTAGCTCCTTCGGTCCTCCGATCGTTGTCAGAAGTAAGTTGGCCGCCGTGTTATCA
CTCATGGTTATGGCAGCACTACATAATTCTCTTACTGTCATGCCATCCGTAAGATGCTTTTCTGTGACTG
GTGAGTACTCAACCAAGTCATTCTGAGAATAGTGTATGCGGCGACCGAGTTGCTCTTGCCCGGCGTCAAT
ACGGGATAATACCGCGCCACATAGCAGAACTTTAAAAGTGCTCATCATTGGAAAACGTTCTTCGGGGCGA
AAACTCTCAAGGATCTTACCGCTGTTGAGATCCAGTTCGATGTAACCCACTCGTGCACCCAACTGATCTT
CAGCATCTTTTACTTTCACCAGCGTTTCTGGGTGAGCAAAAACAGGAAGGCAAAATGCCGCAAAAAAGGG
AATAAGGGCGACACGGAAATGTTGAATACTCATACTCTTCCTTTTTCAATATTATTGAAGCATTTATCAG
GGTTATTGTCTCATGAGCGGATACATATTTGAATGTATTTAGAAAAATAAACAAATAGGGGTTCCGCGCA
CATTTCCCCGAAAAGTGCCACCTGACGTCTAAGAAACCATTATTATCATGACATTAACCTATAAAAATAG
GCGTATCACGAGGCCCTTTCGTTGTAAAACGACGGCCAGTCGAACCACGCAATGCGTCTCGATCCGCAGT
GTCTTGCGTCTCTACTAGTCTATACAGTTGAAGTCGGAAGTTTACATACACTTAAGTTGGAGTCATTAAA
ACTCGTTTTTCAACTACTCCACAAATTTCTTGTTAACAAACAATAGTTTTGGCAAGTCAGTTAGGACATC
TACTTTGTGCATGACACAAGTCATTTTTCCAACAATTGTTTACAGACAGATTATTTCACTTATAATTCAC
TGTATCACAATTCCAGTGGGTCAGAAGTTTACATACACTAAGTTGACTGTGCCTTTAAACAGCTTGGAAA
ATTCCAGAAAATGATGTCATGGCTTTAGAAGCTTCCCACAATAAGTTGGGTGAATTTTGGCTCATTCCTC
CTTTCTATAGGATTGAGGTCAGAGCTTTGTGATGGAATTCTGTGGAATACCGGTGCTAGCAATTCTACCG
GGTAGGGGAGGCGCTTTTCCCAAGGCAGTCTGGAGCATGCGCTTTAGCAGCCCCGCTGGGCACTTGGCGC
TACACAAGTGGCCTCTGGCCTCGCACACATTCCACATCCACCGGTAGGCGCCAACCGGCTCCGTTCTTTG
GTGGCCCCTTCGCGCCACCTTCTACTCCTCCCCTAGTCAGGAAGTTCCCCCCCGCCCCGCAGCTCGCGTC
GTGCAGGACGTGACAAATGGAAGTAGCACGTCTCACTAGTCTCGTGCAGATGGACAGCACCGCTGAGCAA
TGGAAGCGGGTAGGCCTTTGGGGCAGCGGCCAATAGCAGCTTTGCTCCTTCGCTTTCTGGGCTCAGAGGC
TGGGAAGGGGTGGGTCCGGGGGCGGGCTCAGGGGCGGGCTCAGGGGCGGGGCGGGCGCCCGAAGGTCCTC
CGGAGGCCCGGCATTCTGCACGCTTCAAAAGCGCACGTCTGCCGCGCTGTTCTCCTCTTCCTCATCTCCG
GGCCTTTCGACCTGCAGCCAACGCCACCATGGGGACCGAGTACAAGCCCACGGTGCGCCTCGCCACCCGC
GACGACGTCCCCCGGGCCGTACGCACCCTCGCCGCCGCGTTCGCCGACTACCCCGCCACGCGCCACACCG
TCGACCCGGACCGCCACATCGAGCGGGTCACCGAGCTGCAAGAACTCTTCCTCACGCGCGTCGGGCTCGA
CATCGGCAAGGTGTGGGTCGCGGACGACGGCGCCGCGGTGGCGGTCTGGACCACGCCGGAGAGCGTCGAA
GCGGGGGCGGTGTTCGCCGAGATCGGCCCGCGCATGGCCGAGTTGAGCGGTTCCCGGCTGGCCGCGCAGC
AACAGATGGAAGGCCTCCTGGCGCCGCACCGGCCCAAGGAGCCCGCGTGGTTCCTGGCCACCGTCGGCGT
CTCGCCCGACCACCAGGGCAAGGGTCTGGGCAGCGCCGTCGTGCTCCCCGGAGTGGAGGCGGCCGAGCGC
GCCGGGGTGCCCGCCTTCCTGGAGACCTCCGCGCCCCGCAACCTCCCCTTCTACGAGCGGCTCGGCTTCA
CCGTCACCGCCGACGTCGAGGTGCCCGAAGGACCGCGCACCTGGTGCATGACCCGCAAGCCCGGTGCCAT
CGATGCCACTAACTTCTCCCTGTTGAAACAAGCAGGGGATGTCGAAGAGAATCCCGGGCCAATGGTGAGC
AAGGGCGAGGAGCTGTTCACCGGGGTGGTGCCCATCCTGGTCGAGCTGGACGGCGACGTAAACGGCCACA
AGTTCAGCGTGTCCGGCGAGGGCGAGGGCGATGCCACCTACGGCAAGCTGACCCTGAAGTTCATCTGCAC
CACCGGCAAGCTGCCCGTGCCCTGGCCCACCCTCGTGACCACCCTGACCTACGGCGTGCAGTGCTTCAGC
CGCTACCCCGACCACATGAAGCAGCACGACTTCTTCAAGTCCGCCATGCCCGAAGGCTACGTCCAGGAGC
GCACCATCTTCTTCAAGGACGACGGCAACTACAAGACCCGCGCCGAGGTGAAGTTCGAGGGCGACACCCT
GGTGAACCGCATCGAGCTGAAGGGCATCGACTTCAAGGAGGACGGCAACATCCTGGGGCACAAGCTGGAG
TACAACTACAACAGCCACAACGTCTATATCATGGCCGACAAGCAGAAGAACGGCATCAAGGTGAACTTCA
AGATCCGCCACAACATCGAGGACGGCAGCGTGCAGCTCGCCGACCACTACCAGCAGAACACCCCCATCGG
CGACGGCCCCGTGCTGCTGCCCGACAACCACTACCTGAGCACCCAGTCCGCCCTGAGCAAAGACCCCAAC
GAGAAGCGCGATCACATGGTCCTGCTGGAGTTCGTGACCGCCGCCGGGATCACTCTCGGCATGGACGAGC
TGTACAAGTAATTAATTAAGCTCGCTGATCAGCCTCGACTGTGCCTTCTAGTTGCCAGCCATCTGTTGTT
TGCCCCTCCCCCGTGCCTTCCTTGACCCTGGAAGGTGCCACTCCCACTGTCCTTTCCTAATAAAATGAGG
AAATTGCATCGCATTGTCTGAGTAGGTGTCATTCTATTCTGGGGGGTGGGGTGGGGCAGGACAGCAAGGG
GGAGGATTGGGAAGACAATAGCAGGCATGCTGGGGATGCGGTGGGCTCTATGGCTTCTGAGGGCGGCCGC
CAATGGGTACCTTGGTTAATTAACGTGAGGCTCCGGTGCCCGTCAGTGGGCAGAGCGCACATCGCCCACA
GTCCCCGAGAAGTTGGGGGGAGGGGTCGGCAATTGACCCGGTGCCTAGAGAAGGTGGCGCGGGGTAAACT
GGGAAAGTGATGTCGTGTACTGGCTCCGCCTTTTTCCCGAGGGTGGGGGAGAACCGTATATAAGTGCAGT
AGTCGCCGTGAACGTTCTTTTTCGCAACGGGTTTGCCGCCAGAACACAGGTAAGTGCCGTGTGTGGTTCC
CGCGGGCCTGGCCTCTTTACGGGTTATGGCCCTTGCGTGCCTTGAATTACTTCCACCTGGCTGCAGTACG
TGATTCTTGATCCCGAGCTTCGGGTTGGAAGTGGGTGGGAGAGTTCGAGGCCTTGCGCTTAAGGAGCCCC
TTCGCCTCGTGCTTGAGTTGAGGCCTGGCCTGGGCGCTGGGGCCGCCGCGTGCGAATCTGGTGGCACCTT
CGCGCCTGTCTCGCTGCTTTCGATAAGTCTCTAGCCATTTAAAATTTTTGATGACCTGCTGCGACGCTTT
TTTTCTGGCAAGATAGTCTTGTAAATGCGGGCCAAGATCTGCACACTGGTATTTCGGTTTTTGGGGCCGC
GGGCGGCGACGGGGCCCG
Features (pLannotate 1.2.2; 20 found; start..end, strand, type, name):
    347..550     +  intron         EF-1α intron A: truncated intron upstream of the start codon of human EF-1α
    607..666     +  CDS            CD8A (fragment): CD8A_HUMAN - Also known as MAL. Experimental evidence at protein level: Swiss-Prot protein existence level 1. Integral membrane glycoprotein that plays an essential role in the immune response and serves multiple functions in responses against both external and internal offenses. In T-cells, functions primarily as a coreceptor for MHC class I molecule:peptide complex. The antigens presented by class I peptides are derived from cytosolic proteins while class II derived from extracellular proteins. Interacts simultaneously with the T-cell receptor (TCR) and the MHC class I proteins presented by
    670..1035    +  CDS            HVM46_MOUSE (fragment): Experimental evidence at protein level: Swiss-Prot protein existence level 1. From Mus musculus (Mouse).
   1093..1353    +  CDS            IGLV5-48 (fragment): LV548_HUMAN - Experimental evidence at protein level: Swiss-Prot protein existence level 1. Probable non-functional open reading frame (ORF) of V region of the variable domain of immunoglobulin light chains (PubMed:24600447). Non-functional ORF generally cannot participate in the synthesis of a productive immunoglobulin chain due to altered V- (D)-J or switch recombination and/or splicing site (at mRNA level) and/or conserved amino acid change (protein level) (PubMed:9619395). Immunoglobulins, also known as antibodies, are membrane-bound or secreted glycoproteins produced by B lymphocytes. In
   1576..1779    +  CDS            CD28 (fragment): CD28_HUMAN - Experimental evidence at protein level: Swiss-Prot protein existence level 1. Involved in T-cell activation, the induction of cell proliferation and cytokine production and promotion of T-cell survival. Enhances the production of IL4 and IL10 in T-cells in conjunction with TCR/CD3 ligation and CD40L costimulation (PubMed:8617933). Isoform 3 enhances CD40L-mediated activation of NF-kappa-B and kinases MAPK8 and PAK2 in T-cells (PubMed:15067037). From Homo sapiens (Human).
   1780..2115    +  CDS            CD247 (fragment): CD3Z_HUMAN - Also known as CD3Z, T3Z, TCRZ. Experimental evidence at protein level: Swiss-Prot protein existence level 1. Part of the TCR-CD3 complex present on T-lymphocyte cell surface that plays an essential role in adaptive immune response. When antigen presenting cells (APCs) activate T-cell receptor (TCR), TCR- mediated signals are transmitted across the cell membrane by the CD3 chains CD3D, CD3E, CD3G and CD3Z. All CD3 chains contain immunoreceptor tyrosine-based activation motifs (ITAMs) in their cytoplasmic domain. Upon TCR engagement, these motifs become phosphorylated by Src family
   2149..2230    -  polyA_signal   SV40 poly(A) signal: SV40 polyadenylation signal
   2253..2321    -  CDS            large T antigen (fragment): large T antigen from SV40 (simian virus 40)
   2425..2496    +  CDS            SB100X (fragment): hyperactive variant of the Sleeping Beauty transposase (Mátés et al., 2009)
   2964..3552    -  rep_origin     ori: high-copy-number ColE1/pMB1/pBR322/pUC origin of replication
   3723..4583    -  CDS            AmpR: β-lactamase; bla; confers resistance to ampicillin, carbenicillin, and related antibiotics
   4584..4688    -  promoter       AmpR promoter: bla
   4780..4800    -  CDS            lacZα (fragment): LacZα fragment of β-galactosidase; lacZ fragment
   5139..5182    -  CDS            SB100X (fragment): hyperactive variant of the Sleeping Beauty transposase (Mátés et al., 2009)
   5182..5215    -  CDS            SB100X (fragment): hyperactive variant of the Sleeping Beauty transposase (Mátés et al., 2009)
   5250..5749    +  promoter       PGK promoter: mouse phosphoglycerate kinase 1 promoter
   5774..6368    +  CDS            PuroR (fragment): puromycin N-acetyltransferase; pac from Streptomyces alboniger; confers resistance to puromycin
   6432..7151    +  CDS            EGFP: the original enhanced GFP (Yang et al., 1996) mammalian codon-optimized
   7179..7403    +  polyA_signal   bGH poly(A) signal: bovine growth hormone polyadenylation signal
   7450..8068    +  promoter       EF-1α promoter (fragment): strong constitutive promoter for human elongation factor EF-1α
