[The description below was written by a language model from this plasmid's Addgene catalogue record and pLannotate feature annotations shown in this document.]
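Description:
pMV-SB100X-5 kb is a Sleeping Beauty transposon donor plasmid built on the pMV backbone and catalogued as a mammalian expression vector. It is propagated in E. coli as a high-copy plasmid through a ColE1/pUC-type origin and selected with ampicillin via the β-lactamase gene. The sequenced record is about 8.1 kb. The roughly 5 kb synthetic cargo lies between two regions that the automated annotation labels as short "SB100X fragments". Given their position on either side of the cargo and the plasmid's stated role as a donor, these hits most likely mark the transposon terminal repeat regions rather than a transposase coding sequence. No complete transposase gene is annotated, so the transposase would presumably be supplied from a separate source.

The cargo contains two expression units. In the first, a mouse PGK promoter drives a puromycin N-acetyltransferase sequence followed by EGFP and a bGH polyadenylation signal. This gives both drug selection and a fluorescent readout of integration; the short gap between the two coding sequences suggests a linker or self-cleaving peptide, but none is annotated. In the second unit, a human EF-1α promoter with its truncated intron A (spanning the numbering origin of the circular map) precedes an open reading frame whose parts resemble a chimeric antigen receptor. These parts are a CD8A-derived leader fragment, immunoglobulin heavy- and light-chain variable fragments consistent with a single-chain antibody, a CD28 segment and the CD3ζ signalling domain. An SV40 poly(A) signal lies just downstream, though it is annotated on the opposite strand. The record does not state the antigen specificity.

The plasmid was deposited as part of a survey comparing DNA transposons in human cells. Its stated purpose is to serve as the SB100X donor carrying a 5 kb cargo.
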