Addgene plasmid #218303: pMV-SB100X-5 kb
Purpose: Donor plasmid of SB100X Transposon with 5 kb cargo gene
Depositing lab: Haoyi Wang. Depositing organization: Institute of Zoology, Chinese Academy of Sciences. Publication: Heterologous survey of 130 DNA transposons in human cells highlights their functional divergence and expands the genome engineering toolbox. Zhang T, Tan S, Tang N, Li Y, Zhang C, Sun J, Guo Y, Gao H, Cai Y, Sun W, Wang C, Fu L, Ma H, Wu Y, Hu X, Zhang X, Gee P, Yan W, Zhao Y, Chen Q, Guo B, Wang H, Zhang YE. Cell. 2024 Jul 11;187(14):3741-3760.e30. doi: 10.1016/j.cell.2024.05.007. Epub 2024 Jun 5. PubMed 38843831.
Backbone
  Vector backbone: pMV
  Vector type: Mammalian Expression
Growth in bacteria
  Bacterial resistance: Ampicillin, 100 μg/mL
  Growth temperature: 37°C
  Growth strain: DH5alpha
  Copy number: High Copy
Gene/Insert
  Gene/Insert name: 5 kb cargo gene
  Species: Synthetic
  Cloning method: Restriction Enzyme; 5′ cloning site Unknown (unknown if destroyed); 3′ cloning site Unknown (unknown if destroyed)
Terms and licenses: Academic/Nonprofit Terms; Industry Terms: Not Available to Industry
How to cite: pMV-SB100X-5 kb was a gift from Haoyi Wang (Addgene plasmid # 218303 ; http://n2t.net/addgene:218303 ; RRID:Addgene_218303)
